Addgene plasmid #132222: pDONR221_SLC9A2
Purpose: Gateway entry clone with codon-optimized ORF sequence for subcloning into custom expression vectors
Depositing lab: RESOLUTE Consortium & Giulio Superti-Furga. Depositing organization: CeMM Research Center for Molecular Medicine. Publication: The RESOLUTE consortium: unlocking SLC transporters for drug discovery. Superti-Furga G, Lackner D, Wiedmer T, Ingles-Prieto A, Barbosa B, Girardi E, Goldmann U, Gurtl B, Klavins K, Klimek C, Lindinger S, Lineiro-Retes E, Muller AC, Onstein S, Redinger G, Reil D, Sedlyarov V, Wolf G, Crawford M, Everley R, ... Steppan CM. Nat Rev Drug Discov. 2020 Jul;19(7):429-430. doi: 10.1038/d41573-020-00056-6. PubMed 32265506.
Backbone
  Vector backbone: pDONR221
  Backbone manufacturer: Thermo Fisher Scientific
  Backbone size w/o insert (bp): 2550
  Vector type: Mammalian Expression
Growth in bacteria
  Bacterial resistance: Kanamycin, 50 μg/mL
  Growth temperature: 37°C
  Growth strain: Stbl3
  Copy number: High Copy
Gene/Insert
  Gene/Insert name: SLC9A2 (alt name: NHE2)
  Species: H. sapiens (human)
  Insert size (bp): 2436
  Entrez Gene: SLC9A2 (a.k.a. NHE2)
  Cloning method: Gateway Cloning
  Sequencing primers: 5′ M13-fwd; 3′ M13-rev
Terms and licenses: Academic/Nonprofit Terms; Industry Terms
Depositor comments: For more information on the full Resolute plasmid collection, please see www.addgene.org/depositor-collections/re-solute/. Please provide your feedback on this plasmid to the RESOLUTE consortium by filling out their RESOLUTE repository feedback form: https://forms.office.com/Pages/ResponsePage.aspx?id=0e05yklzmkS7rjFGQL4N7z4feCLQvEJAmVcOCM_u885UN1JJRko0Ukg4TVQwNTZLOUxPQVJWT1NHUCQlQCN0PWcu
How to cite: pDONR221_SLC9A2 was a gift from RESOLUTE Consortium & Giulio Superti-Furga (Addgene plasmid # 132222 ; http://n2t.net/addgene:132222 ; RRID:Addgene_132222)
