[The description below was written by a language model from this plasmid's Addgene catalogue record and pLannotate feature annotations shown in this document.]
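Description:
pDONR221_SLC9A2 is a Gateway entry clone built on the pDONR221 backbone, carrying a codon-optimized open reading frame for human SLC9A2, also known as NHE2. This gene encodes a sodium/proton exchanger that extrudes protons using the inward sodium gradient, contributing to cellular pH regulation and apparently to colonic sodium absorption. The sequenced plasmid is about 5 kb. It is propagated in E. coli from a high-copy ColE1/pUC-type origin and selected with kanamycin through an aminoglycoside phosphotransferase (KanR) gene.

The 2.4 kb SLC9A2 coding sequence sits between attL1 and attL2, the recombination sites left after a BP reaction into the donor vector. These sites allow directional, in-frame transfer of the ORF into any attR-containing destination vector by an LR Clonase reaction. Upstream of the cassette are the rrnB T1 and T2 transcription terminators, which insulate the insert from read-through transcription in bacteria. A T7 promoter lies just beyond attL2, pointing back toward the insert. The short lacI and lacZα fragments annotated near the terminators are backbone remnants rather than functional genes, and M13 forward and reverse primer sites flank the insert for sequencing.

Although the catalogue lists the vector type as mammalian expression, the feature table shows no eukaryotic promoter, polyadenylation signal or epitope tag, so the plasmid is not itself an expression construct. Expression depends on the destination vector chosen. It belongs to a consortium collection of solute carrier (SLC) transporter clones and serves as a source for subcloning SLC9A2 into custom expression vectors.
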