Features (pLannotate 1.2.2; 10 found; start..end, strand, type, name):
    121..213     +  CDS            lacI (fragment): lac repressor; lacI; The lac repressor binds to the lac operator to inhibit transcription in E. coli. This inhibition can be relieved by adding lactose or isopropyl-β-D-thiogalactopyranoside (IPTG).
    268..295     -  terminator     rrnB T2 terminator: transcription terminator T2 from the E. coli rrnB gene
    427..470     +  terminator     rrnB T1 terminator: Escherichia coli rrnB; transcription terminator T1 from the E. coli rrnB gene
    517..553     -  CDS            lacZα (fragment): LacZα fragment of β-galactosidase; lacZ fragment
    569..668     +  protein_bind   attL1: mutant version of attL; recombination site for the Gateway® LR reaction LR Clonase™
    674..3109    +  CDS            SLC9A2: SL9A2_HUMAN - Also known as NHE2. Experimental evidence at transcript level: Swiss-Prot protein existence level 2. Involved in pH regulation to eliminate acids generated by active metabolism or to counter adverse environmental conditions. Major proton extruding system driven by the inward sodium ion chemical gradient. Seems to play an important role in colonic sodium absorption. From Homo sapiens (Human).
   3111..3210    -  protein_bind   attL2: mutant version of attL; recombination site for the Gateway® LR reaction LR Clonase™
   3228..3246    -  promoter       T7 promoter: promoter for bacteriophage T7 RNA polymerase
   3380..4189    +  CDS            KanR: aminoglycoside phosphotransferase; aph(3')-Ia; confers resistance to kanamycin in bacteria or G418 (Geneticin®) in eukaryotes
   4336..4924    +  rep_origin     ori: high-copy-number ColE1/pMB1/pBR322/pUC origin of replication
>Addgene plasmid #132222 | pDONR221_SLC9A2 | addgene full sequence | sequence record 262671 | Addgene NGS Result
CTTTCCTGCGTTATCCCCTGATTCTGTGGATAACCGTATTACCGCCTTTGAGTGAGCTGATACCGCTCGC
CGCAGCCGAACGACCGAGCGCAGCGAGTCAGTGAGCGAGGAAGCGGAAGAGCGCCCAATACGCAAACCGC
CTCTCCCCGCGCGTTGGCCGATTCATTAATGCAGCTGGCACGACAGGTTTCCCGACTGGAAAGCGGGCAG
TGAGCGCAACGCAATTAATACGCGTACCGCTAGCCAGGAAGAGTTTGTAGAAACGCAAAAAGGCCATCCG
TCAGGATGGCCTTCTGCTTAGTTTGATGCCTGGCAGTTTATGGCGGGCGTCCTGCCCGCCACCCTCCGGG
CCGTTGCTTCACAACGTTCAAATCCGCTCCCGGCGGATTTGTCCTACTCAGGAGAGCGTTCACCGACAAA
CAACAGATAAAACGAAAGGCCCAGTCTTCCGACTGAGCCTTTCGTTTTATTTGATGCCTGGCAGTTCCCT
ACTCTCGCGTTAACGCTAGCATGGATGTTTTCCCAGTCACGACGTTGTAAAACGACGGCCAGTCTTAAGC
TCGGGCCCCAAATAATGATTTTATTTTGACTGATAGTGACCTGTTCGTTGCAACACATTGATGAGCAATG
CTTTTTTATAATGCCAACTTTGTACAAAAAAGCAGGCTCCACCATGGAGCCTCTGGGCAACTGGCGCTCC
CTGAGGGCACCACTGCCACCTATGTTATTACTGCTGCTGCTGCAAGTGGCAGGACCAGTGGGCGCCCTGG
CCGAGACACTGCTGAATGCACCTAGGGCAATGGGCACCAGCTCCTCTCCACCAAGCCCAGCATCCGTGGT
GGCACCAGGAACCACACTGTTCGAGGAGAGCCGGCTGCCCGTGTTTACACTGGATTACCCTCACGTGCAG
ATCCCATTCGAGATCACCCTGTGGATCCTGCTGGCCTCTCTGGCCAAGATCGGCTTTCACCTGTATCACA
AGCTGCCAACAATCGTGCCCGAGAGCTGCCTGCTGATCATGGTGGGCCTGCTGCTGGGCGGCATCATCTT
CGGCGTGGATGAGAAGTCCCCTCCAGCCATGAAGACCGACGTGTTCTTTCTGTACCTGCTGCCACCTATC
GTGCTGGACGCAGGCTATTTCATGCCCACCCGCCCTTTCTTTGAGAACATCGGCACAATCTTTTGGTACG
CCGTGGTGGGCACCCTGTGGAATTCTATCGGCATCGGCGTGAGCCTGTTCGGCATTTGTCAAATAGAGGC
CTTTGGCCTGAGCGATATCACCCTGCTGCAGAACCTGCTGTTCGGCTCTCTGATCAGCGCCGTGGACCCT
GTGGCCGTGCTGGCCGTGTTCGAGAACATCCACGTGAATGAGCAGCTGTACATCCTGGTGTTTGGCGAGA
GCCTGCTGAACGATGCCGTGACCGTGGTGCTGTATAATCTGTTCAAGTCCTTTTGTCAGATGAAGACCAT
CGAGACAATCGACGTGTTTGCCGGCATCGCCAACTTCTTTGTGGTGGGAATCGGAGGCGTGCTGATCGGA
ATCTTCCTGGGCTTTATCGCCGCCTTCACCACACGCTTTACACACAATATCAGAGTGATCGAGCCCCTGT
TCGTGTTTCTGTACTCCTATCTGTCTTACATCACCGCCGAGATGTTCCACCTGTCCGGCATCATGGCCAT
CACCGCCTGCGCCATGACAATGAACAAGTATGTGGAGGAGAATGTGAGCCAGAAGTCCTACACCACAATC
AAGTACTTCATGAAGATGCTGAGCTCCGTGTCTGAGACACTGATCTTCATCTTTATGGGCGTGAGCACCG
TGGGCAAGAACCACGAGTGGAATTGGGCCTTCGTGTGCTTTACACTGGCCTTCTGTCTGATGTGGAGGGC
CCTGGGCGTGTTCGTGCTGACCCAGGTCATCAACCGCTTTCGGACCATCCCACTGACATTCAAGGACCAG
TTTATCATCGCATACGGAGGACTGAGGGGAGCAATCTGTTTCGCACTGGTGTTTCTGCTGCCAGCAGCCG
TGTTCCCTCGGAAGAAGCTGTTTATCACCGCCGCCATCGTGGTCATCTTCTTCACCGTGTTCATCCTGGG
CATCACAATCAGACCCCTGGTGGAGTTTCTGGATGTGAAGAGGTCTAATAAGAAGCAGCAGGCCGTGAGC
GAGGAGATCTATTGCAGACTGTTCGATCACGTGAAGACCGGAATCGAGGACGTGTGCGGACACTGGGGCC
ACAACTTTTGGAGGGACAAGTTCAAGAAGTTTGACGATAAGTACCTGAGAAAGCTGCTGATCAGGGAGAA
TCAGCCTAAGTCTAGCATCGTGTCCCTGTATAAGAAGCTGGAGATCAAGCACGCCATCGAGATGGCCGAG
ACAGGCATGATCAGCACCGTGCCAACATTCGCCTCCCTGAACGATTGTCGCGAGGAGAAGATCCGGAAGG
TGACCTCCTCTGAGACAGACGAGATCAGAGAGCTGCTGTCCAGGAACCTGTACCAGATCAGACAGAGGAC
CCTGAGCTATAATCGCCACTCCCTGACCGCCGATACATCTGAGCGGCAGGCCAAGGAGATCCTGATCCGG
AGAAGGCACTCTCTGAGAGAGAGCATCAGGAAGGACAGCTCCCTGAACAGAGAGCACAGGGCCTCCACCT
CTACAAGCAGATACCTGAGCCTGCCTAAGAATACAAAGCTGCCAGAGAAGCTGCAGAAGCGCCGGACCAT
CAGCATCGCCGATGGCAACTCTAGCGACTCCGATGCAGACGCAGGAACCACAGTGCTGAATCTGCAGCCA
AGGGCCAGAAGGTTCCTGCCCGAGCAGTTTTCTAAGAAGAGCCCCCAGTCCTATAAGATGGAGTGGAAGA
ATGAGGTGGATGTGGACTCCGGCAGAGACATGCCCTCTACCCCACCCACACCTCACTCCAGGGAGAAGGG
CACCCAGACATCTGGCCTGCTGCAGCAGCCTCTGCTGTCCAAGGATCAGTCCGGCTCTGAGAGAGAGGAC
TCTCTGACCGAGGGCATCCCTCCAAAGCCACCTCCAAGGCTGGTGTGGAGGGCATCCGAGCCAGGATCTA
GGAAGGCAAGGTTCGGAAGCGAGAAGCCCGACCCAGCTTTCTTGTACAAAGTTGGCATTATAAGAAAGCA
TTGCTTATCAATTTGTTGCAACGAACAGGTCACTATCAGTCAAAATAAAATCATTATTTGCCATCCAGCT
GATATCCCCTATAGTGAGTCGTATTACATGGTCATAGCTGTTTCCTGGCAGCTCTGGCCCGTGTCTCAAA
ATCTCTGATGTTACATTGCACAAGATAAAAATATATCATCATGAACAATAAAACTGTCTGCTTACATAAA
CAGTAATACAAGGGGTGTTATGAGCCATATTCAACGGGAAACGTCGAGGCCGCGATTAAATTCCAACATG
GATGCTGATTTATATGGGTATAAATGGGCTCGCGATAATGTCGGGCAATCAGGTGCGACAATCTATCGCT
TGTATGGGAAGCCCGATGCGCCAGAGTTGTTTCTGAAACATGGCAAAGGTAGCGTTGCCAATGATGTTAC
AGATGAGATGGTCAGACTAAACTGGCTGACGGAATTTATGCCTCTTCCGACCATCAAGCATTTTATCCGT
ACTCCTGATGATGCATGGTTACTCACCACTGCGATCCCCGGAAAAACAGCATTCCAGGTATTAGAAGAAT
ATCCTGATTCAGGTGAAAATATTGTTGATGCGCTGGCAGTGTTCCTGCGCCGGTTGCATTCGATTCCTGT
TTGTAATTGTCCTTTTAACAGCGATCGCGTATTTCGTCTCGCTCAGGCGCAATCACGAATGAATAACGGT
TTGGTTGATGCGAGTGATTTTGATGACGAGCGTAATGGCTGGCCTGTTGAACAAGTCTGGAAAGAAATGC
ATAAACTTTTGCCATTCTCACCGGATTCAGTCGTCACTCATGGTGATTTCTCACTTGATAACCTTATTTT
TGACGAGGGGAAATTAATAGGTTGTATTGATGTTGGACGAGTCGGAATCGCAGACCGATACCAGGATCTT
GCCATCCTATGGAACTGCCTCGGTGAGTTTTCTCCTTCATTACAGAAACGGCTTTTTCAAAAATATGGTA
TTGATAATCCTGATATGAATAAATTGCAGTTTCATTTGATGCTCGATGAGTTTTTCTAATCAGAATTGGT
TAATTGGTTGTAACACTGGCAGAGCATTACGCTGACTTGACGGGACGGCGCAAGCTCATGACCAAAATCC
CTTAACGTGAGTTACGCGTCGTTCCACTGAGCGTCAGACCCCGTAGAAAAGATCAAAGGATCTTCTTGAG
ATCCTTTTTTTCTGCGCGTAATCTGCTGCTTGCAAACAAAAAAACCACCGCTACCAGCGGTGGTTTGTTT
GCCGGATCAAGAGCTACCAACTCTTTTTCCGAAGGTAACTGGCTTCAGCAGAGCGCAGATACCAAATACT
GTTCTTCTAGTGTAGCCGTAGTTAGGCCACCACTTCAAGAACTCTGTAGCACCGCCTACATACCTCGCTC
TGCTAATCCTGTTACCAGTGGCTGCTGCCAGTGGCGATAAGTCGTGTCTTACCGGGTTGGACTCAAGACG
ATAGTTACCGGATAAGGCGCAGCGGTCGGGCTGAACGGGGGGTTCGTGCACACAGCCCAGCTTGGAGCGA
ACGACCTACACCGAACTGAGATACCTACAGCGTGAGCTATGAGAAAGCGCCACGCTTCCCGAAGGGAGAA
AGGCGGACAGGTATCCGGTAAGCGGCAGGGTCGGAACAGGAGAGCGCACGAGGGAGCTTCCAGGGGGAAA
CGCCTGGTATCTTTATAGTCCTGTCGGGTTTCGCCACCTCTGACTTGAGCGTCGATTTTTGTGATGCTCG
TCAGGGGGGCGGAGCCTATGGAAAAACGCCAGCAACGCGGCCTTTTTACGGTTCCTGGCCTTTTGCTGGC
CTTTTGCTCACATGTT
