>Addgene plasmid #132222 | pDONR221_SLC9A2 | depositor partial sequence | sequence record 253844 | Codon-optimized ORF of SLC9A2
ATGGAGCCTCTGGGCAACTGGCGCTCCCTGAGGGCACCACTGCCACCTATGTTATTACTGCTGCTGCTGC
AAGTGGCAGGACCAGTGGGCGCCCTGGCCGAGACACTGCTGAATGCACCTAGGGCAATGGGCACCAGCTC
CTCTCCACCAAGCCCAGCATCCGTGGTGGCACCAGGAACCACACTGTTCGAGGAGAGCCGGCTGCCCGTG
TTTACACTGGATTACCCTCACGTGCAGATCCCATTCGAGATCACCCTGTGGATCCTGCTGGCCTCTCTGG
CCAAGATCGGCTTTCACCTGTATCACAAGCTGCCAACAATCGTGCCCGAGAGCTGCCTGCTGATCATGGT
GGGCCTGCTGCTGGGCGGCATCATCTTCGGCGTGGATGAGAAGTCCCCTCCAGCCATGAAGACCGACGTG
TTCTTTCTGTACCTGCTGCCACCTATCGTGCTGGACGCAGGCTATTTCATGCCCACCCGCCCTTTCTTTG
AGAACATCGGCACAATCTTTTGGTACGCCGTGGTGGGCACCCTGTGGAATTCTATCGGCATCGGCGTGAG
CCTGTTCGGCATTTGTCAAATAGAGGCCTTTGGCCTGAGCGATATCACCCTGCTGCAGAACCTGCTGTTC
GGCTCTCTGATCAGCGCCGTGGACCCTGTGGCCGTGCTGGCCGTGTTCGAGAACATCCACGTGAATGAGC
AGCTGTACATCCTGGTGTTTGGCGAGAGCCTGCTGAACGATGCCGTGACCGTGGTGCTGTATAATCTGTT
CAAGTCCTTTTGTCAGATGAAGACCATCGAGACAATCGACGTGTTTGCCGGCATCGCCAACTTCTTTGTG
GTGGGAATCGGAGGCGTGCTGATCGGAATCTTCCTGGGCTTTATCGCCGCCTTCACCACACGCTTTACAC
ACAATATCAGAGTGATCGAGCCCCTGTTCGTGTTTCTGTACTCCTATCTGTCTTACATCACCGCCGAGAT
GTTCCACCTGTCCGGCATCATGGCCATCACCGCCTGCGCCATGACAATGAACAAGTATGTGGAGGAGAAT
GTGAGCCAGAAGTCCTACACCACAATCAAGTACTTCATGAAGATGCTGAGCTCCGTGTCTGAGACACTGA
TCTTCATCTTTATGGGCGTGAGCACCGTGGGCAAGAACCACGAGTGGAATTGGGCCTTCGTGTGCTTTAC
ACTGGCCTTCTGTCTGATGTGGAGGGCCCTGGGCGTGTTCGTGCTGACCCAGGTCATCAACCGCTTTCGG
ACCATCCCACTGACATTCAAGGACCAGTTTATCATCGCATACGGAGGACTGAGGGGAGCAATCTGTTTCG
CACTGGTGTTTCTGCTGCCAGCAGCCGTGTTCCCTCGGAAGAAGCTGTTTATCACCGCCGCCATCGTGGT
CATCTTCTTCACCGTGTTCATCCTGGGCATCACAATCAGACCCCTGGTGGAGTTTCTGGATGTGAAGAGG
TCTAATAAGAAGCAGCAGGCCGTGAGCGAGGAGATCTATTGCAGACTGTTCGATCACGTGAAGACCGGAA
TCGAGGACGTGTGCGGACACTGGGGCCACAACTTTTGGAGGGACAAGTTCAAGAAGTTTGACGATAAGTA
CCTGAGAAAGCTGCTGATCAGGGAGAATCAGCCTAAGTCTAGCATCGTGTCCCTGTATAAGAAGCTGGAG
ATCAAGCACGCCATCGAGATGGCCGAGACAGGCATGATCAGCACCGTGCCAACATTCGCCTCCCTGAACG
ATTGTCGCGAGGAGAAGATCCGGAAGGTGACCTCCTCTGAGACAGACGAGATCAGAGAGCTGCTGTCCAG
GAACCTGTACCAGATCAGACAGAGGACCCTGAGCTATAATCGCCACTCCCTGACCGCCGATACATCTGAG
CGGCAGGCCAAGGAGATCCTGATCCGGAGAAGGCACTCTCTGAGAGAGAGCATCAGGAAGGACAGCTCCC
TGAACAGAGAGCACAGGGCCTCCACCTCTACAAGCAGATACCTGAGCCTGCCTAAGAATACAAAGCTGCC
AGAGAAGCTGCAGAAGCGCCGGACCATCAGCATCGCCGATGGCAACTCTAGCGACTCCGATGCAGACGCA
GGAACCACAGTGCTGAATCTGCAGCCAAGGGCCAGAAGGTTCCTGCCCGAGCAGTTTTCTAAGAAGAGCC
CCCAGTCCTATAAGATGGAGTGGAAGAATGAGGTGGATGTGGACTCCGGCAGAGACATGCCCTCTACCCC
ACCCACACCTCACTCCAGGGAGAAGGGCACCCAGACATCTGGCCTGCTGCAGCAGCCTCTGCTGTCCAAG
GATCAGTCCGGCTCTGAGAGAGAGGACTCTCTGACCGAGGGCATCCCTCCAAAGCCACCTCCAAGGCTGG
TGTGGAGGGCATCCGAGCCAGGATCTAGGAAGGCAAGGTTCGGAAGCGAGAAGCCC
